>Addgene plasmid #8679 | HOXC13(human)-pET | addgene partial sequence | sequence record 17391 | T7 5'-TAATACGACTCACTATAGGG-3'
CGGCCTGGTGCCGCGCGGCAGCCATATGGCTAGCATGACTGGTGGACAGCAAATGGGTCGCGGATCCGAA
TTCATGACGACTTCGCTGCTCCTGCATCCACGCTGGCCGGAGAGCCTTATGTACGTCTATGAGGACAGCG
CGGCGGAGAGCGGCATCGGCGGCGGCGGCGGAGGAGGAGGCGGCGGCACGGGCGGAGCGGGGGGTGGCTG
CAGCGGAGCGAGCCCCGGCAAAGCCCCGAGCATGGATGGTCTGGGCAGCAGCTGTCCGGCCAGCCACTGC
CGCGACCTGCTTCCGCACCCCGTGCTGGGCCGCCCACCGGCTCCCCTGGGCGCCCCTCAGGGCGCCGTCT
ATACGGACATCCCGGCCCCGGAGGCGGCGCGCCAGTGTGCCCCGCCGCCCGCACCCCCCACCTCGTCCAG
CGCCACCCTGGGCTACGGCTACCCCTTTGGGGGCAGCTACTACGGCTGCCGCCTGTCGCACAACGTGAAC
CTGCAGCAGAAGCCTTGCGCCTACCACCCGGGCGATAAATACCCGGAGCCGTCGGGCGCCCTGCCCGGTG
ACGACCTGTCCTCTAGGGCCAAGGAGTTCGCCTTCTACCCCAGCTTCGCCAGCTCCTACCAGGCGATGCC
CGGCTACCTGGACGTGTCGGTGGTGCCCGGGATCAGCGGGCACCCGGAGCCGCGTCACGACGCCCTCATC
CCCGTCGAAGGCTAC
