>Addgene plasmid #8679 | HOXC13(human)-pET | addgene partial sequence | sequence record 78122 | pBRrevBam 5'-GGTGATGTCGGCGATATAGG-3'
GATGCCGGCCACGATGCGTCCGGCGTAGAGGATCGAGATCTCGATCCCGCGAAATTAATACGACTCACTA
TAGGGGAATTGTGAGCGGATAACAATTCCCCTCTAGAAATAATTTTGTTTAACTTTAAGAAGGAGATATA
CCATGGGCAGCAGCCATCATCATCATCATCACAGCAGCGGCCTGGTGCCGCGCGGCAGCCATATGGCTAG
CATGACTGGTGGACAGCAAATGGGTCGCGGATCCGAATTCATGACGACTTCGCTGCTCCTGCATCCACGC
TGGCCGGAGAGCCTTATGTACGTCTATGAGGACAGCGCGGCGGAGAGCGGCATCGGCGGCGGCGGCGGAG
GAGGAGGCGGCGGCACGGGCGGAGCGGGGGGTGGCTGCAGCGGAGCGAGCCCCGGCAAAGCCCCGAGCAT
GGATGGTCTGGGCAGCAGCTGTCCGGCCAGCCACTGCCGCGACCTGCTTCCGCACCCCGTGCTGGGCCGC
CCACCGGCTCCCCTGGGCGCCCCTCAGGGCGCCGTCTATACGGACATCCCGGCCCCGGAGGCGGCGCGCC
AGTGTGCCCCGCCGCCCGCACCCCCCACCTCGTCCAGCGCCACCCTGGGCTACGGCTACCCCTTTGGGGG
CAGCTACTACGGCTGCCGCCTGTCGCACAACGTGAACCTGCAGCAGAAGCCTTGCGCCTACCACCCGGGC
GATAAATACCCGGAGCCGTC
