[The description below was written by a language model from this plasmid's Addgene catalogue record.]
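Description:
HOXC13(human)-pET is a bacterial expression plasmid built on the Novagen pET28a backbone (about 5.4 kb without insert) and carrying a roughly 995 bp insert encoding human HOXC13, a homeodomain transcription factor also known as HOX3G. The plasmid is selected with kanamycin and is recorded as high copy, with propagation in a standard cloning strain. No feature table accompanies the record, so individual backbone elements are not itemised. pET28a vectors generally place the cloned gene under a T7 promoter with lac operator control, so expression depends on a host that supplies T7 RNA polymerase, usually under inducible control, rather than on the cloning strain used for maintenance.

The HOXC13 coding sequence was inserted by restriction cloning between EcoRI, which remains intact at the 5′ end, and XhoI, which was destroyed at the 3′ junction. This places it in frame with the vector-encoded N-terminal His tag and T7 epitope tag. The His tag allows purification of the recombinant protein by immobilised metal affinity chromatography, and the T7 tag provides an epitope for immunodetection. The entry in the mutation field does not describe a sequence change. It is a depositor note that the construct yields protein detectable by Coomassie blue staining, indicating that expression was confirmed. Part of the plasmid was derived from a construct made in another laboratory.

The record does not state a specific application, but the design suits production of tagged recombinant HOXC13 in E. coli. The associated publication concerns HOX homeodomain protein localisation during fetal skin development.
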