Addgene plasmid #8679: HOXC13(human)-pET
Depositing lab: Corey Largman. Depositing organization: San Francisco VA Health Care System. Publication: HOXB13 homeodomain protein is cytoplasmic throughout fetal skin development. Komuves LG, Ma XK, Stelnicki E, Rozenfeld S, Oda Y, Largman C. Dev Dyn 2003 Jun;227(2):192-202. 10.1002/dvdy.10290 PubMed 12761847.
Backbone
  Vector backbone: pET28a
  Backbone manufacturer: Novagen
  Backbone size w/o insert (bp): 5400
  Vector type: Bacterial Expression
Growth in bacteria
  Bacterial resistance: Kanamycin, 50 μg/mL
  Growth temperature: 37°C
  Growth strain: DH5alpha
  Copy number: High Copy
Gene/Insert
  Gene/Insert name: HOXC13 (alt name: HOX3G)
  Species: H. sapiens (human)
  Insert size (bp): 995
  Mutation: makes protein by Coomassie blue staining
  GenBank ID: NM_017410
  Entrez Gene: HOXC13 (a.k.a. ECTD9, HOX3, HOX3G)
  Tag / fusion protein: His (N terminal on backbone); T7 (N terminal on backbone)
  Cloning method: Restriction Enzyme; 5′ cloning site EcoRI (not destroyed); 3′ cloning site XhoI (destroyed during cloning)
  Sequencing primers: 5′ T7
Resource information
  A portion of this plasmid was derived from a plasmid made by: Alexander Awgulewitsch
Terms and licenses: Academic/Nonprofit Terms; Industry Terms: Not Available to Industry
Depositor comments: Tkatchenko et al Development 128: 1547-1558 (2001)
How to cite: HOXC13(human)-pET was a gift from Corey Largman (Addgene plasmid # 8679 ; http://n2t.net/addgene:8679 ; RRID:Addgene_8679)
